Addgene plasmid #50544: pCFP Vinculin
Depositing lab: Kenneth Yamada. Depositing organization: National Institute of Dental and Craniofacial Research (NIDCR).
Backbone
  Vector backbone: pCFPNBC1
  Backbone manufacturer: Yamada lab
  Vector type: Mammalian Expression
Growth in bacteria
  Bacterial resistance: Kanamycin, 50 μg/mL
  Growth temperature: 37°C
  Growth strain: DH5alpha
  Copy number: High Copy
Gene/Insert
  Gene/Insert name: Vinculin (alt names: VCL; focal adhesion protein)
  Species: G. gallus (chicken)
  Entrez Gene: VCL (a.k.a. VINC1)
  Promoter: CMV
  Tag / fusion protein: ECFP (N terminal on backbone)
  Cloning method: Restriction Enzyme; 5′ cloning site HindIII (not destroyed); 3′ cloning site XbaI (not destroyed)
  Sequencing primers: 5′ CFP/YFP FW (TGAGCAAAGACCCCAACGAG); 3′ EGFP RVs (CTCTACAAATGTGGTATGGCTG)
Terms and licenses: Academic/Nonprofit Terms; Industry Terms: Not Available to Industry
How to cite: pCFP Vinculin was a gift from Kenneth Yamada (Addgene plasmid # 50544 ; http://n2t.net/addgene:50544 ; RRID:Addgene_50544)
