[The description below was written by a language model from this plasmid's Addgene catalogue record.]
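Description:
pCFP Vinculin is a mammalian expression plasmid built on the pCFPNBC1 backbone, a lab-made vector that supplies an enhanced cyan fluorescent protein (ECFP) coding sequence upstream of the cloning site. It is maintained in E. coli as a high-copy plasmid under kanamycin selection. The record does not name the bacterial origin of replication, the polyadenylation signal or any mammalian selection marker, and no feature table is available to confirm them.

The insert is chicken (Gallus gallus) vinculin (VCL), placed between HindIII and XbaI sites, both of which remain intact after cloning so the insert can in principle be excised or exchanged. Expression is driven by the CMV promoter, a strong constitutive promoter active in most cultured mammalian cell types. Because ECFP is contributed by the backbone at the N terminus, the product is an ECFP–vinculin fusion protein. Whether the insert is the full-length coding sequence, and what linker joins the two parts, is not stated.

Vinculin is a cytoskeletal adaptor that concentrates at focal adhesions and links integrin-based adhesion complexes to actin, so a fluorescent fusion of this kind is typically used as a live-cell marker for cell–matrix adhesions after transfection. That allows their assembly, turnover and distribution to be followed by fluorescence microscopy. The cyan tag also makes it suitable for multicolour imaging alongside spectrally distinct proteins such as YFP- or red-tagged partners, although the record itself does not specify a particular application.
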