>Addgene plasmid #50544 | pCFP Vinculin | depositor partial sequence | sequence record 75476 | insert only
ATGCCCGTCTTCCACACGCGCACCATCGAGAGCATCTTGGAGCCCGTGGCTCAGCAGATCTCCCACCTGG
TCATCATGCACGAGGAGGGGGAGGTAGACGGCAAGGCCATCCCGGACCTCACCGCCCCCGTGTCGGCCGT
GCAGGCCGCTGTCAGCAACCTGGTGCGGGTTGGAAAAGAAACTGTGCAGACAACAGAAGACCAGATCTTG
AAAAGGGATATGCCACCAGCATTCATCAAAGTAGAGAATGCCTGCACCAAGCTCGTTCGAGCAGCCCAGA
TGCTGCAAGCAGATCCTTATTCAGTACCAGCTCGTGACTACCTAATTGATGGATCAAGAGGCATCCTTTC
TGGAACATCAGACTTACTTCTGACATTTGATGAAGCGGAGGTCCGTAAAATCATCCGTGTCTGCAAAGGA
ATATTGGAATATCTGACTGTGGCAGAAGTAGTAGAGACTATGGAGGATTTGGTGACATATACAAAGAATC
TAGGGCCAGGAATGACAAAGATGGCGAAAATGATCGATGAGAGACAACAGGAATTAACTCATCAGGAACA
TAGGGTTATGCTGGTGAACTCCATGAATACTGTGAAGGAGCTATTGCCTGTACTTATTTCAGCTATGAAG
ATCTTTGTAACCACAAAAAACACTAAAAGCCAGGGAATAGAAGAGGCCTTGAAAAATCGCAATTTCACAG
TAGAGAAAATGAGTGCTGAGATAAATGAAATAATCCGTGTATTACAACTCACTTCCTGGGATGAAGATGC
CTGGGCCAGCAAGGACACTGAAGCCATGAAAAGAGCTTTAGCCCTAATAGATTCAAAGATGAACCAGGCA
AAAGGCTGGCTGAGAGATCCAAACGCACCTCCAGGGGATGCTGGTGAGCAAGCAATAAGGCAGATCCTTG
ATGAAGCTGGAAAAGCAGGAGAATTGTGTGCAGGCAAAGAACGCAGGGAGATTCTGGGAACATGCAAAAC
TTTGGGCCAAATGACTGATCAACTTGCTGATCTCCGAGCTAGAGGACAGGGTGCTACACCGATGGCAATG
CAGAAGGCACAGCAGGTGTCACAAGGCCTGGATTTGCTCACTGCAAAAGTGGAGAATGCAGCCCGGAAAT
TGGAGGCCATGACAAACTCTAAGCAGGCTATTGCAAAGAAGATTGATGCTGCTCAGAACTGGCTTGCGGA
TCCCAACGGCGGAAGTGAAGGAGAAGAACACATTCGAGGAATTATGTCTGAAGCAAGGAAAGTTGCAGAA
TTGTGTGAGGAGCCTAAAGAAAGAGATGATATCCTTCGCTCCTTGGGGGAAATCTCTGCTCTGACAGCTA
AGCTGTCAGATCTGCGACGACATGGGAAAGGCGACTCTCCTGAGGCCCGTGCATTGGCCAAGCAAATAGC
TACATCACTTCAGAACTTACAGTCCAAAACAAACAGAGCTGTAGCAAATACTAGGCCAGTTAAAGCTGCT
GTCCATTTGGAGGGCAAGATTGAGCAAGCCCAGAGGTGGATAGATAATCCTACAGTTGATGATCGGGGAG
TAGGCCAGGCAGCAATTCGGGGTTTGGTTGCAGAAGGTCGTCGTCTAGCCAATGTCATGATGGGACCTTA
TCGTCAGGACCTGCTTGCCAAATGTGACCGTGTAGACCAGCTGGCTGCTCAGCTTGCTGACCTTGCAGCA
AGAGGGGAAGGAGAGTCTCCTCAGGCTAGGGCAATTGCTGCTCAGCTTCAGGACTCCCTGAAGGATCTCA
AAGCACGGATGCAAGAAGCAATGACCCAGGAGGTGTCTGATGTTTTTAGTGACACTACAACTCCTATTAA
GTTGTTAGCAGTAGCAGCCACTGCTCCTTCTGATACTCCCAATAGAGAAGAGGTGTTTGAAGAAAGAGCA
GCAAATTTTGAAAACCATGCTGCTAGACTGGGAGCAACAGCAGAAAAAGCAGCTGCAGTTGGAACTGCTA
ATAAAACTACTGTGGAAGGCATTCAGGCAACAGTCAAATCTGCAAGGGAGCTTACACCACAGGTAGTATC
GGCTGCTCGAATCCTCCTGAGAAATCCTGGAAATCAAGCTGCTTATGAGCATTTTGAGACAATGAAAAAC
CAATGGATTGATAATGTAGAAAAGATGACAGGGCTGGTGGATGAGGCCATCGATACCAAGTCTCTGTTGG
ATGCATCAGAAGAGGCTATTAAGAAGGATCTTGATAAATGTAAAGTTGCAATGGCCAATATGCAACCTCA
GATGCTGGTAGCTGGAGCCACCAGCATTGCTAGACGAGCGAACCGCATCCTGCTTGTGGCAAAACGGGAG
GTTGAAAATTCAGAAGACCCTAAATTCAGGGAGGCTGTTAAAGCAGCTTCTGATGAGCTGAGCAAAACCA
TATCACCGATGGTAATGGATGCTAAAGCTGTAGCAGGAAATATCTCTGATCCTGGTTTGCAGAAGAGTTT
CTTGGATTCTGGATACAGGATTCTGGGAGCTGTGGCCAAAGTCAGAGAAGCCTTTCAGCCTCAGGAGCCA
GACTTTCCCCCTCCTCCTCCTGACCTCGAGCATCTCCATCTGACTGATGAGCTTGCTCCTCCAAAACCAC
CACTTCCAGAAGGTGAGGTTCCCCCACCCAGACCACCACCCCCTGAAGAAAAAGATGAGGAGTTCCCAGA
GCAGAAAGCAGGAGAAGCTATTAATCAGCCCATGATGATGGCTGCTAGGCAGTTGCATGACGAGGCTCGG
AAATGGTCTAGCAAGGGTAACGACATCATTGCTGCTGCTAAACGAATGGCGCTGCTCATGGCTGAGATGT
CACGCCTGGTGCGAGGAGGCAGCGGAAACAAGCGTGCCCTCATCCAGTGTGCAAAAGATATTGCTAAGGC
ATCGGATGAAGTCACTCGATTGGCCAAAGAGGTGGCCAAGCAATGTACTGATAAACGCATTAGAACAAAC
CTCTTACAGGTCTGTGAGCGAATCCCAACCATCAGCACGCAGCTCAAAATTCTTTCCACAGTGAAAGCTA
CCATGCTGGGCAGGACTAACATCAGCGATGAAGAATCAGAACAGGCAACTGAGATGTTGGTTCATAACGC
CCAGAACCTCATGCAGTCTGTGAAGGAAACTGTGAGAGAAGCTGAAGCAGCATCCATTAAGATAAGAACA
GATGCCGGATTCACTCTGCGCTGGGTCAGAAAGACCCCATGGTATCAGTAA
