>Addgene plasmid #50544 | pCFP Vinculin | addgene partial sequence | sequence record 78352 | EGFP-C 5'-CATGGTCCTGCTGGAGTTCGTG-3'
TGGACGAGCTGTACAAGTCCGGACTCAGATCTCGAGCTGCGGCCGCCGGATCCAAGCTTATGCCCGTCTT
CCACACGCGCACCATCGAGAGCATCTTGGAGCCCGTGGCTCAGCAGATCTCCCACCTGGTCATCATGCAC
GAGGAGGGGGAGGTAGACGGCAAGGCCATCCCGGACCTCACCGCCCCCGTGTCGGCCGTGCAGGCCGCTG
TCAGCAACCTGGTGCGGGTTGGAAAAGAAACTGTGCAGACAACAGAAGACCAGATCTTGAAAAGGGATAT
GCCACCAGCATTCATCAAAGTAGAGAATGCCTGCACCAAGCTCGTTCGAGCAGCCCAGATGCTGCAAGCA
GATCCTTATTCAGTACCAGCTCGTGACTACCTAATTGATGGATCAAGAGGCATCCTTTCTGGAACATCAG
ACTTACTTCTGACATTTGATGAAGCGGAGGTCCGTAAAATCATCCGTGTCTGCAAAGGAATATTGGAATA
TCTGACTGTGGCAGAAGTAGTAGAGACTATGGAGGATTTGGTGACATATACAAAGAATCTAGGGCCAGGA
ATGACAAAGATGGCGAAAATGATCGATGAGAGACAACAGGAATTAACTCATCAGGAACATAGGGTTATGC
TGGTGAACTCCATGAATACTGTGAAGGAGCTATTGCCTGTACTTATTTCAGCTATGAAGATCTTTGTAAC
CACAAAAAACACTAAAAGCCAGGGAATAGAAGAGGCCTTGAAAAATCGCAATTTCACAGTAGAGAAAATG
AGTGCTGAGATAAATGAAATAATCCGTGTATTACAACTCACTTCCTGGGATGAAGATGCCTGGGCCAGCA
AGGACACTGAAGCCATGAAAAGAGCTTTAGCCCTAATA
